>Addgene plasmid #111875 | pONSY-Venus | addgene full sequence | sequence record 213485 | Addgene NGS Result
GCGCCCAATACGCAAACCGCCTCTCCCCGCGCGTTGGCCGATTCATTAATGCAGCTGGCACGACAGGTTT
CCCGACTGGAAAGCGGGCAGTGAGCGCAACGCAATTAATGTGAGTTAGCTCACTCATTAGGCACCCCAGG
CTTTACACTTTATGCTTCCGGCTCGTATGTTGTGTGGAATTGTGAGCGGATAACAATTTCACACAGGAAA
CAGCTATGACCATGATTACGCCAAGCTTGGTACCAAATGCACAGTTAGCAACGACCGACAATCAGCAACC
TCCAAACTCTCAGTTTTTTTCCCCCAATCGTTGTCGATTTAGCTTTTGATGCTGCATTTTGAAATAGAAC
GACAACCGAATTTGGGAGAGAGCACTCTTTTACAGGTTTGTGAAAAGAAAAAAAATCGAACGTGACTTGC
TTCCATCTTCCTTCTCGAAGCCGATCTCGGCCCATCCCCGCTTGTCCCCTCCTCCCCTCCTCGCAATCCG
CTAGACAGTGTCTCTGCACACTGGATTGCGGTGCGCGGGCCATCCGATGCCCCTTTCCTCGGCCTGGAGA
TGGACGTGAAAGTGGAAAACGAAAAACGCGAAACAGAAACATGTGGTTCTTTTTTTTTTCTTTTTCTTTT
TCGCCTTCGGGCTTTTCTCTCTCGCTTCCTCTTCTCCGCTCTCTTCTTCGCGCTCTTTTGCCTCTTGCGT
GAGATGCTCGTCTTGCAATCGTCTGCCACTGCTGCGCTGTCACGATCGATCGCATCGGACAAGCCGTTTC
TGTTTTGAAATTTAGAACGTTCTGGAAAACAACAAAAAATTGCCTTTTTTTCACTTTTTTCTTTTTTCGT
TTTTTTCCCTCTTCAACACTTCCTCCAACTGTCGTTCTGCGTTTGTTCTTCGCTCTCGTCGTGCACACTC
GGATTAGGATCCATTCATCCCCATCCCCTTGCGCATTGCCAAAAACGAGCGTCGAAACGCGAACGTCAGC
GTGGGGTGTTGACGCCGAACCCCACGAGTGTTTTTTTTTAAAATGCTGTTTCATCGTTTTCTTCCTTCTC
CCCACGTGCAATCCTGATTTAAATAATTGTCGCTTTTTGATTTGGAAATGCTCACTCTTCCATTTTTTTA
TTATTTAACACACACAGAACAACCTTCACAGGATCCCGGGACTAGTGATATCATGGTGAGCAAGGGCGAG
GAGCTGTTCACCGGGGTGGTGCCCATCCTGGTCGAGCTGGACGGCGACGTAAACGGCCACAAGTTCAGCG
TGTCCGGCGAGGGCGAGGGCGATGCCACCTACGGCAAGCTGACCCTGAAGCTGATCTGCACCACCGGCAA
GCTGCCCGTGCCCTGGCCCACCCTCGTGACCACCCTGGGCTACGGCCTGCAGTGCTTCGCCCGCTACCCC
GACCACATGAAGCAGCACGACTTCTTCAAGTCCGCCATGCCCGAAGGCTACGTCCAGGAGCGCACCATCT
TCTTCAAGGACGACGGCAACTACAAGACCCGCGCCGAGGTGAAGTTCGAGGGCGACACCCTGGTGAACCG
CATCGAGCTGAAGGGCATCGACTTCAAGGAGGACGGCAACATCCTGGGGCACAAGCTGGAGTACAACTAC
AACAGCCACAACGTCTATATCACCGCCGACAAGCAGAAGAACGGCATCAAGGCCAACTTCAAGATCCGCC
ACAACATCGAGGACGGCGGCGTGCAGCTCGCCGACCACTACCAGCAGAACACCCCCATCGGCGACGGCCC
CGTGCTGCTGCCCGACAACCACTACCTGAGCTACCAGTCCGCCCTGAGCAAAGACCCCAACGAGAAGCGC
GATCACATGGTCCTGCTGGAGTTCGTGACCGCCGCCGGGATCACTCTCGGCATGGACGAGCTGTACAAGT
AAATTTTGTGTTTGCCAAGACACATTTGTTTATTTCAATCATTTCTAAGACCAAAAAGGGATTTCATGAT
TTTTGTTGCTTGCATTGAAGTTTTTTTTGGTTGTCATTTTTTTTGCGTTGGTTATGAGCGCAATATATTC
CATTATGGCAAGAAACACGACGAGTTGTTTTTACAGTGGAGGGATGAGCAAGGAATGGGGAAATGGAGAA
CAAGTGGAATGAAATGGTTTGACTTTGTGCGGCGAAAGTGTTGCCATTTTCAATCATGCTGCGCCTGGCA
CCTAGATGCGTGTGATTGCTCATTGCTAGTGCTGTTCTCACCAAGCCGAATTCTGCAGATATCCATCACA
CTGGCGGCCGCTCGAGCATGCATCTAGAGGGCCCAATTCGCCCTATAGTGAGTCGTATTACAATTCACTG
GCCGTCGTTTTACAACGTCGTGACTGGGAAAACCCTGGCGTTACCCAACTTAATCGCCTTGCAGCACATC
CCCCTTTCGCCAGCTGGCGTAATAGCGAAGAGGCCCGCACCGATCGCCCTTCCCAACAGTTGCGCAGCCT
GAATGGCGAATGG
[124 nt withheld, positions 2464-2587]
C
[91 nt withheld, positions 2589-2679]
A
[49 nt withheld, positions 2681-2729]
CCTTTGACGTTGGAGTCCACGTTCTTT
[37 nt withheld, positions 2757-2793]
ACCCTATCTCGGTCTATTCTTTTGATTTATAAGGGATTTTGCCGATTTCGGCCTATTGGTTAAAAAATGA
GCTGATTTAACAAAAATTTAACGCGAATTTTAACAAAATTCAGGGCGCAAGGGCTGCTAAAGGAAGCGGA
ACACGTAGAAAGCCAGTCCGCAGAAACGGTGCTGACCCCGGATGAATGTCAGCTACTGGGCTATCTGGAC
AAGGGAAAACGCAAGCGCAAAGAGAAAGCAGGTAGCTTGCAGTGGGCTTACATGGCGATAGCTAGACTGG
GCGGTTTTATGGACAGCAAGCGAACCGGAATTGCCAGCTGGGGCGCCCTCTGGTAAGGTTGGGAAGCCCT
GCAAAGTAAACTGGATGGCTTTCTTGCCGCCAAGGATCTGATGGCGCAGGGGATCAAGATCTGATCAAGA
GACAGGATGAGGATCGTTTCGCATGATTGAACAAGATGGATTGCACGCAGGTTCTCCGGCCGCTTGGGTG
GAGAGGCTATTCGGCTATGACTGGGCACAACAGACAATCGGCTGCTCTGATGCCGCCGTGTTCCGGCTGT
CAGCGCAGGGGCGCCCGGTTCTTTTTGTCAAGACCGACCTGTCCGGTGCCCTGAATGAACTGCAGGACGA
GGCAGCGCGGCTATCGTGGCTGGCCACGACGGGCGTTCCTTGCGCAGCTGTGCTCGACGTTGTCACTGAA
GCGGGAAGGGACTGGCTGCTATTGGGCGAAGTGCCGGGGCAGGATCTCCTGTCATCCCACCTTGCTCCTG
CCGAGAAAGTATCCATCATGGCTGATGCAATGCGGCGGCTGCATACGCTTGATCCGGCTACCTGCCCATT
CGACCACCAAGCGAAACATCGCATCGAGCGAGCACGTACTCGGATGGAAGCCGGTCTTGTCGATCAGGAT
GATCTGGACGAAGAGCATCAGGGGCTCGCGCCAGCCGAACTGTTCGCCAGGCTCAAGGCGCGCATGCCCG
ACGGCGAGGATCTCGTCGTGACCCATGGCGATGCCTGCTTGCCGAATATCATGGTGGAAAATGGCCGCTT
TTCTGGATTCATCGACTGTGGCCGGCTGGGTGTGGCGGACCGCTATCAGGACATAGCGTTGGCTACCCGT
GATATTGCTGAAGAGCTTGGCGGCGAATGGGCTGACCGCTTCCTCGTGCTTTACGGTATCGCCGCTCCCG
ATTCGCAGCGCATCGCCTTCTATCGCCTTCTTGACGAGTTCTTCTGAATTGAAAAAGGAAGAGTATGAGT
ATTCAACATTTCCGTGTCGCCCTTATTCCCTTTTTTGCGGCATTTTGCCTTCCTGTTTTTGCTCACCCAG
AAACGCTGGTGAAAGTAAAAGATGCTGAAGATCAGTTGGGTGCACGAGTGGGTTACATCGAACTGGATCT
CAACAGCGGTAAGATCCTTGAGAGTTTTCGCCCCGAAGAACGTTTTCCAATGATGAGCACTTTTAAAGTT
CTGCTATGTGGCGCGGTATTATCCCGTATTGACGCCGGGCAAGAGCAACTCGGTCGCCGCATACACTATT
CTCAGAATGACTTGGTTGAGTACTCACCAGTCACAGAAAAGCATCTTACGGATGGCATGACAGTAAGAGA
ATTATGCAGTGCTGCCATAACCATGAGTGATAACACTGCGGCCAACTTACTTCTGACAACGATCGGAGGA
CCGAAGGAGCTAACCGCTTTTTTGCACAACATGGGGGATCATGTAACTCGCCTTGATCGTTGGGAACCGG
AGCTGAATGAAGCCATACCAAACGACGAGCGTGACACCACGATGCCTGTAGCAATGGCAACAACGTTGCG
CAAACTATTAACTGGCGAACTACTTACTCTAGCTTCCCGGCAACAATTAATAGACTGGATGGAGGCGGAT
AAAGTTGCAGGACCACTTCTGCGCTCGGCCCTTCCGGCTGGCTGGTTTATTGCTGATAAATCTGGAGCCG
GTGAGCGTGGGTCTCGCGGTATCATTGCAGCACTGGGGCCAGATGGTAAGCCCTCCCGTATCGTAGTTAT
CTACACGACGGGGAGTCAGGCAACTATGGATGAACGAAATAGACAGATCGCTGAGATAGGTGCCTCACTG
ATTAAGCATTGGTAACTGTCAGACCAAGTTTACTCATATATACTTTAGATTGATTTAAAACTTCATTTTT
AATTTAAAAGGATCTAGGTGAAGATCCTTTTTGATAATCTCATGACCAAAATCCCTTAACGTGAGTTTTC
GTTCCACTGAGCGTCAGACCCCGTAGAAAAGATCAAAGGATCTTCTTGAGATCCTTTTTTTCTGCGCGTA
ATCTGCTGCTTGCAAACAAAAAAACCACCGCTACCAGCGGTGGTTTGTTTGCCGGATCAAGAGCTACCAA
CTCTTTTTCCGAAGGTAACTGGCTTCAGCAGAGCGCAGATACCAAATACTGTTCTTCTAGTGTAGCCGTA
GTTAGGCCACCACTTCAAGAACTCTGTAGCACCGCCTACATACCTCGCTCTGCTAATCCTGTTACCAGTG
GCTGCTGCCAGTGGCGATAAGTCGTGTCTTACCGGGTTGGACTCAAGACGATAGTTACCGGATAAGGCGC
AGCGGTCGGGCTGAACGGGGGGTTCGTGCACACAGCCCAGCTTGGAGCGAACGACCTACACCGAACTGAG
ATACCTACAGCGTGAGCTATGAGAAAGCGCCACGCTTCCCGAAGGGAGAAAGGCGGACAGGTATCCGGTA
AGCGGCAGGGTCGGAACAGGAGAGCGCACGAGGGAGCTTCCAGGGGGAAACGCCTGGTATCTTTATAGTC
CTGTCGGGTTTCGCCACCTCTGACTTGAGCGTCGATTTTTGTGATGCTCGTCAGGGGGGCGGAGCCTATG
GAAAAACGCCAGCAACGCGGCCTTTTTACGGTTCCTGGCCTTTTGCTGGCCTTTTGCTCACATGTTCTTT
CCTGCGTTATCCCCTGATTCTGTGGATAACCGTATTACCGCCTTTGAGTGAGCTGATACCGCTCGCCGCA
GCCGAACGACCGAGCGCAGCGAGTCAGTGAGCGAGGAAGCGGAAGA
Features (pLannotate 1.2.2; 13 found; start..end, strand, type, name):
      1..93      +  CDS            lacI (fragment): lac repressor; lacI; The lac repressor binds to the lac operator to inhibit transcription in E. coli. This inhibition can be relieved by adding lactose or isopropyl-β-D-thiogalactopyranoside (IPTG).
    106..127     +  protein_bind   CAP binding site: CAP binding activates transcription in the presence of cAMP. E. coli catabolite activator protein
    142..172     +  promoter       lac promoter: promoter for the E. coli lac operon
    180..196     +  protein_bind   lac operator: The lac repressor binds to the lac operator to inhibit transcription in E. coli. This inhibition can be relieved by adding lactose or isopropyl-β-D-thiogalactopyranoside (IPTG). lac repressor encoded by lacI
   1173..1892    +  CDS            Venus: yellow fluorescent protein (YFP) with fast and efficient maturation (Nagai et al., 2002) mammalian codon-optimized
   2282..2300    -  promoter       T7 promoter: promoter for bacteriophage T7 RNA polymerase
   2303..2460    +  CDS            lacZα (fragment): LacZα fragment of β-galactosidase; lacZ fragment
   2464..2892    +  rep_origin     f1 ori (sequence partly withheld): f1 bacteriophage origin of replication; arrow indicates direction of (+) strand synthesis
   2905..3204    +  CDS            tnpA (fragment): TN5P_ECOLX - Also known as tnp. Experimental evidence at protein level: Swiss-Prot protein existence level 1. Mediates transposition of transposon Tn5 by a 'cut and paste' mechanism. First, the monomeric transposase binds the 19 bp inverted DNA repeats flanking the transposon. Then, dimerization of the DNA- bound transposase creates a synaptic DNA complex. After nicking of the first DNA strand, excision of the transposon proceeds through a series of intermediates. The transposase then mediates the insertion of the transposon at a new site by strand transfer. The activity of the wild- type tran
   3236..4027    +  CDS            neo: KKA2_KLEPN - Also known as kan, nptII. Experimental evidence at protein level: Swiss-Prot protein existence level 1. Resistance to kanamycin, neomycin, paromomycin, ribostamycin, butirosin and gentamicin B. From Klebsiella pneumoniae.
   4031..4047    +  promoter       AmpR promoter (fragment): bla
   4048..4908    +  CDS            AmpR: β-lactamase; bla; confers resistance to ampicillin, carbenicillin, and related antibiotics
   5079..5667    +  rep_origin     ori: high-copy-number ColE1/pMB1/pBR322/pUC origin of replication
