[The description below was written by a language model from this plasmid's Addgene catalogue record and pLannotate feature annotations shown in this document.]
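Description:
pONSY-Venus is an expression plasmid for the filasterean protist Capsaspora owczarzaki, a close unicellular relative of animals. It is built on pONSY, a backbone derived from the pCR2.1 cloning vector into which the promoter and terminator regions of the endogenous Capsaspora Elongation Factor 1 alpha gene (CAOG_07807) were introduced by restriction cloning and Gibson assembly. The sequenced construct is about 5.8 kb, consistent with the 5.1 kb backbone plus a 720 bp insert. In E. coli it is maintained at high copy from a ColE1/pUC-type origin and carries both a β-lactamase gene (ampicillin resistance) and the neo/nptII gene (kanamycin resistance). The pCR2.1 heritage also shows in an f1 phage origin, a T7 promoter, lac promoter/operator elements with a CAP binding site, and residual lacI, lacZα and Tn5 transposase fragments, none of which are part of the Capsaspora expression cassette.

The payload is the coding sequence for Venus, a fast-maturing yellow fluorescent protein variant, annotated as mammalian codon-optimized. It is placed under the Capsaspora EF1α promoter and followed by the matching terminator. The automated feature table does not annotate these Capsaspora regulatory regions. However, unannotated stretches lie upstream of Venus (after the lac operator) and downstream of it (before the T7 promoter), where they would be expected. The catalogue lists KpnI as the 5′ cloning site. No selectable marker for Capsaspora is described, so the plasmid appears intended for transient transfection. Its stated use is to express Venus in Capsaspora cells so they can be visualized by fluorescence microscopy, for example as a transfection reporter.
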