Addgene plasmid #111875: pONSY-Venus
Purpose: This plasmid expresses Venus fluorescent protein under endogenous EF1a promoter. It can be used to transfect "Capsaspora owczarzaki" cells and visualize them by fluorescence microscopy.
Depositing lab: Inaki Ruiz-Trillo. Publication: Transfection of Capsaspora owczarzaki, a close unicellular relative of animals. Parra-Acero H, Ros-Rocher N, Perez-Posada A, Kozyczkowska A, Sanchez-Pons N, Nakata A, Suga H, Najle SR, Ruiz-Trillo I. Development. 2018 May 11. pii: dev.162107. doi: 10.1242/dev.162107. PubMed 29752387.
Backbone
  Vector backbone: pONSY
  Backbone size w/o insert (bp): 5127
  Modifications to backbone: Capsaspora expression vector (backbone) modified from the pCR2.1 vector. It bears the promoter and terminator regions from the endogenous Elongation Factor 1 alpha (EF1a) gene (CAOG_07807) cloned using Restriction Enzymes and Gibson Assembly strategies.
  Vector type: Capsaspora owczarzaki
Growth in bacteria
  Bacterial resistance: Ampicillin and Kanamycin, 100 & 50 μg/mL
  Growth temperature: 37°C
  Growth strain: DH5alpha
  Copy number: High Copy
Gene/Insert
  Gene/Insert name: Venus
  Insert size (bp): 720
  Promoter: Elongation Factor 1 alpha (EF1a) from Capsaspora
  Tag / fusion protein: Venus (C terminal on insert)
  Cloning method: Restriction Enzyme; 5′ cloning site KpnI (unknown if destroyed); 3′ cloning site none (unknown if destroyed)
  Sequencing primers: 5′ CTGGTACCAAATGCACAGTTAGCAACGACC; 3′ CATTGCTAGTGCTGTTCTCACC
Terms and licenses: Academic/Nonprofit Terms; Industry Terms: Not Available to Industry
How to cite: pONSY-Venus was a gift from Inaki Ruiz-Trillo (Addgene plasmid # 111875 ; http://n2t.net/addgene:111875 ; RRID:Addgene_111875)
