>Addgene plasmid #111875 | pONSY-Venus | depositor partial sequence | sequence record 210376 | Partial sequence including Promoter-Venus-terminator
AAATGCACAGTTAGCAACGACCGACAATCAGCAACCTCCAAACTCTCAGTTTTTTTCCCCCAATCGTTGT
CGATTTAGCTTTTGATGCTGCATTTTGAAATAGAACGACAACCGAATTTGGGAGAGAGCACTCTTTTACA
GGTTTGTGAAAAGAAAAAAAATCGAACGTGACTTGCTTCCATCTTCCTTCTCGAAGCCGATCTCGGCCCA
TCCCCGCTTGTCCCCTCCTCCCCTCCTCGCAATCCGCTAGACAGTGTCTCTGCACACTGGATTGCGGTGC
GCGGGCCATCCGATGCCCCTTTCCTCGGCCTGGAGATGGACGTGAAAGTGGAAAACGAAAAACGCGAAAC
AGAAACATGTGGTTCTTTTTTTTTTCTTTTTCTTTTTCGCCTTCGGGCTTTTCTCTCTCGCTTCCTCTTC
TCCGCTCTCTTCTTCGCGCTCTTTTGCCTCTTGCGTGAGATGCTCGTCTTGCAATCGTCTGCCACTGCTG
CGCTGTCACGATCGATCGCATCGGACAAGCCGTTTCTGTTTTGAAATTTAGAACGTTCTGGAAAACAACA
AAAAATTGCCTTTTTTTCACTTTTTTCTTTTTTCGTTTTTTTCCCTCTTCAACACTTCCTCCAACTGTCG
TTCTGCGTTTGTTCTTCGCTCTCGTCGTGCACACTCGGATTAGGATCCATTCATCCCCATCCCCTTGCGC
ATTGCCAAAAACGAGCGTCGAAACGCGAACGTCAGCGTGGGGTGTTGACGCCGAACCCCACGAGTGTTTT
TTTTTAAAATGCTGTTTCATCGTTTTCTTCCTTCTCCCCACGTGCAATCCTGATTTAAATAATTGTCGCT
TTTTGATTTGGAAATGCTCACTCTTCCATTTTTTTATTATTTAACACACACAGAACAACCTTCACAGGAT
CCCGGGACTAGTGATATCATGGTGAGCAAGGGCGAGGAGCTGTTCACCGGGGTGGTGCCCATCCTGGTCG
AGCTGGACGGCGACGTAAACGGCCACAAGTTCAGCGTGTCCGGCGAGGGCGAGGGCGATGCCACCTACGG
CAAGCTGACCCTGAAGCTGATCTGCACCACCGGCAAGCTGCCCGTGCCCTGGCCCACCCTCGTGACCACC
CTGGGCTACGGCCTGCAGTGCTTCGCCCGCTACCCCGACCACATGAAGCAGCACGACTTCTTCAAGTCCG
CCATGCCCGAAGGCTACGTCCAGGAGCGCACCATCTTCTTCAAGGACGACGGCAACTACAAGACCCGCGC
CGAGGTGAAGTTCGAGGGCGACACCCTGGTGAACCGCATCGAGCTGAAGGGCATCGACTTCAAGGAGGAC
GGCAACATCCTGGGGCACAAGCTGGAGTACAACTACAACAGCCACAACGTCTATATCACCGCCGACAAGC
AGAAGAACGGCATCAAGGCCAACTTCAAGATCCGCCACAACATCGAGGACGGCGGCGTGCAGCTCGCCGA
CCACTACCAGCAGAACACCCCCATCGGCGACGGCCCCGTGCTGCTGCCCGACAACCACTACCTGAGCTAC
CAGTCCGCCCTGAGCAAAGACCCCAACGAGAAGCGCGATCACATGGTCCTGCTGGAGTTCGTGACCGCCG
CCGGGATCACTCTCGGCATGGACGAGCTGTACAAGTAAATTTTGTGTTTGCCAAGACACATTTGTTTATT
TCAATCATTTCTAAGACCAAAAAGGGATTTCATGATTTTTGTTGCTTGCATTGAAGTTTTTTTTGGTTGT
CATTTTTTTTGCGTTGGTTATGAGCGCAATATATTCCATTATGGCAAGAAACACGACGAGTTGTTTTTAC
AGTGGAGGGATGAGCAAGGAATGGGGAAATGGAGAACAAGTGGAATGAAATGGTTTGACTTTGTGCGGCG
AAAGTGTTGCCATTTTCAATCATGCTGCGCCTGGCACCTAGATGCGTGTGATTGCTCATTGCTAGTGCTG
TTCTC
