>Addgene plasmid #111875 | pONSY-Venus | depositor partial sequence | sequence record 210377 | Venus fluorescent protein
ATGGTGAGCAAGGGCGAGGAGCTGTTCACCGGGGTGGTGCCCATCCTGGTCGAGCTGGACGGCGACGTAA
ACGGCCACAAGTTCAGCGTGTCCGGCGAGGGCGAGGGCGATGCCACCTACGGCAAGCTGACCCTGAAGCT
GATCTGCACCACCGGCAAGCTGCCCGTGCCCTGGCCCACCCTCGTGACCACCCTGGGCTACGGCCTGCAG
TGCTTCGCCCGCTACCCCGACCACATGAAGCAGCACGACTTCTTCAAGTCCGCCATGCCCGAAGGCTACG
TCCAGGAGCGCACCATCTTCTTCAAGGACGACGGCAACTACAAGACCCGCGCCGAGGTGAAGTTCGAGGG
CGACACCCTGGTGAACCGCATCGAGCTGAAGGGCATCGACTTCAAGGAGGACGGCAACATCCTGGGGCAC
AAGCTGGAGTACAACTACAACAGCCACAACGTCTATATCACCGCCGACAAGCAGAAGAACGGCATCAAGG
CCAACTTCAAGATCCGCCACAACATCGAGGACGGCGGCGTGCAGCTCGCCGACCACTACCAGCAGAACAC
CCCCATCGGCGACGGCCCCGTGCTGCTGCCCGACAACCACTACCTGAGCTACCAGTCCGCCCTGAGCAAA
GACCCCAACGAGAAGCGCGATCACATGGTCCTGCTGGAGTTCGTGACCGCCGCCGGGATCACTCTCGGCA
TGGACGAGCTGTACAAGTAA
